>Addgene plasmid #170956 | EF1A_Hygro_P2A_RUNX1_T101I_Barcode | addgene full sequence | sequence record 336093 | Addgene NGS Result
GATTTAACAAAAATTTAACGCGAATTAATTCTGTGGAATGTGTGTCAGTTAGGGTGTGGAAAGTCCCCAG
GCTCCCCAGCAGGCAGAAGTATGCAAAGCATGCATCTCAATTAGTCAGCAACCAGGTGTGGAAAGTCCCC
AGGCTCCCCAGCAGGCAGAAGTATGCAAAGCATGCATCTCAATTAGTCAGCAACCATAGTCCCGCCCCTA
ACTCCGCCCATCCCGCCCCTAACTCCGCCCAGTTCCGCCCATTCTCCGCCCCATGGCTGACTAATTTTTT
TTATTTATGCAGAGGCCGAGGCCGCCTCTGCCTCTGAGCTATTCCAGAAGTAGTGAGGAGGCTTTTTTGG
AGGCCTAGGCTTTTGCAAAAAGCTCCCGGGAGCTTGTATATCCATTTTCGGATCTGATCAGCACGTGTTG
ACAATTAATCATCGGCATAGTATATCGGCATAGTATAATACGACAAGGTGAGGAACTAAACCATGGCCAA
GTTGACCAGTGCCGTTCCGGTGCTCACCGCGCGCGACGTCGCCGGAGCGGTCGAGTTCTGGACCGACCGG
CTCGGGTTCTCCCGGGACTTCGTGGAGGACGACTTCGCCGGTGTGGTCCGGGACGACGTGACCCTGTTCA
TCAGCGCGGTCCAGGACCAGGTGGTGCCGGACAACACCCTGGCCTGGGTGTGGGTGCGCGGCCTGGACGA
GCTGTACGCCGAGTGGTCGGAGGTCGTGTCCACGAACTTCCGGGACGCCTCCGGGCCGGCCATGACCGAG
ATCGGCGAGCAGCCGTGGGGGCGGGAGTTCGCCCTGCGCGACCCGGCCGGCAACTGCGTGCACTTCGTGG
CCGAGGAGCAGGACTGACACGTGCTACGAGATTTCGATTCCACCGCCGCCTTCTATGAAAGGTTGGGCTT
CGGAATCGTTTTCCGGGACGCCGGCTGGATGATCCTCCAGCGCGGGGATCTCATGCTGGAGTTCTTCGCC
CACCCCAACTTGTTTATTGCAGCTTATAATGGTTACAAATAAAGCAATAGCATCACAAATTTCACAAATA
AAGCATTTTTTTCACTGCATTCTAGTTGTGGTTTGTCCAAACTCATCAATGTATCTTATCATGTCTGTAT
ACCGTCGACCTCTAGCTAGAGCTTGGCGTAATCATGGTCATAGCTGTTTCCTGTGTGAAATTGTTATCCG
CTCACAATTCCACACAACATACGAGCCGGAAGCATAAAGTGTAAAGCCTGGGGTGCCTAATGAGTGAGCT
AACTCACATTAATTGCGTTGCGCTCACTGCCCGCTTTCCAGTCGGGAAACCTGTCGTGCCAGCTGCATTA
ATGAATCGGCCAACGCGCGGGGAGAGGCGGTTTGCGTATTGGGCGCTCTTCCGCTTCCTCGCTCACTGAC
TCGCTGCGCTCGGTCGTTCGGCTGCGGCGAGCGGTATCAGCTCACTCAAAGGCGGTAATACGGTTATCCA
CAGAATCAGGGGATAACGCAGGAAAGAACATGTGAGCAAAAGGCCAGCAAAAGGCCAGGAACCGTAAAAA
GGCCGCGTTGCTGGCGTTTTTCCATAGGCTCCGCCCCCCTGACGAGCATCACAAAAATCGACGCTCAAGT
CAGAGGTGGCGAAACCCGACAGGACTATAAAGATACCAGGCGTTTCCCCCTGGAAGCTCCCTCGTGCGCT
CTCCTGTTCCGACCCTGCCGCTTACCGGATACCTGTCCGCCTTTCTCCCTTCGGGAAGCGTGGCGCTTTC
TCATAGCTCACGCTGTAGGTATCTCAGTTCGGTGTAGGTCGTTCGCTCCAAGCTGGGCTGTGTGCACGAA
CCCCCCGTTCAGCCCGACCGCTGCGCCTTATCCGGTAACTATCGTCTTGAGTCCAACCCGGTAAGACACG
ACTTATCGCCACTGGCAGCAGCCACTGGTAACAGGATTAGCAGAGCGAGGTATGTAGGCGGTGCTACAGA
GTTCTTGAAGTGGTGGCCTAACTACGGCTACACTAGAAGAACAGTATTTGGTATCTGCGCTCTGCTGAAG
CCAGTTACCTTCGGAAAAAGAGTTGGTAGCTCTTGATCCGGCAAACAAACCACCGCTGGTAGCGGTGGTT
TTTTTGTTTGCAAGCAGCAGATTACGCGCAGAAAAAAAGGATCTCAAGAAGATCCTTTGATCTTTTCTAC
GGGGTCTGACGCTCAGTGGAACGAAAACTCACGTTAAGGGATTTTGGTCATGAGATTATCAAAAAGGATC
TTCACCTAGATCCTTTTAAATTAAAAATGAAGTTTTAAATCAATCTAAAGTATATATGAGTAAACTTGGT
CTGACAGTTACCAATGCTTAATCAGTGAGGCACCTATCTCAGCGATCTGTCTATTTCGTTCATCCATAGT
TGCCTGACTCCCCGTCGTGTAGATAACTACGATACGGGAGGGCTTACCATCTGGCCCCAGTGCTGCAATG
ATACCGCGAGACCCACGCTCACCGGCTCCAGATTTATCAGCAATAAACCAGCCAGCCGGAAGGGCCGAGC
GCAGAAGTGGTCCTGCAACTTTATCCGCCTCCATCCAGTCTATTAATTGTTGCCGGGAAGCTAGAGTAAG
TAGTTCGCCAGTTAATAGTTTGCGCAACGTTGTTGCCATTGCTACAGGCATCGTGGTGTCACGCTCGTCG
TTTGGTATGGCTTCATTCAGCTCCGGTTCCCAACGATCAAGGCGAGTTACATGATCCCCCATGTTGTGCA
AAAAAGCGGTTAGCTCCTTCGGTCCTCCGATCGTTGTCAGAAGTAAGTTGGCCGCAGTGTTATCACTCAT
GGTTATGGCAGCACTGCATAATTCTCTTACTGTCATGCCATCCGTAAGATGCTTTTCTGTGACTGGTGAG
TACTCAACCAAGTCATTCTGAGAATAGTGTATGCGGCGACCGAGTTGCTCTTGCCCGGCGTCAATACGGG
ATAATACCGCGCCACATAGCAGAACTTTAAAAGTGCTCATCATTGGAAAACGTTCTTCGGGGCGAAAACT
CTCAAGGATCTTACCGCTGTTGAGATCCAGTTCGATGTAACCCACTCGTGCACCCAACTGATCTTCAGCA
TCTTTTACTTTCACCAGCGTTTCTGGGTGAGCAAAAACAGGAAGGCAAAATGCCGCAAAAAAGGGAATAA
GGGCGACACGGAAATGTTGAATACTCATACTCTTCCTTTTTCAATATTATTGAAGCATTTATCAGGGTTA
TTGTCTCATGAGCGGATACATATTTGAATGTATTTAGAAAAATAAACAAATAGGGGTTCCGCGCACATTT
CCCCGAAAAGTGCCACCTGACGTCGACGGATCGGGAGATCTCCCGATCCCCTATGGTGCACTCTCAGTAC
AATCTGCTCTGATGCCGCATAGTTAAGCCAGTATCTGCTCCCTGCTTGTGTGTTGGAGGTCGCTGAGTAG
TGCGCGAGCAAAATTTAAGCTACAACAAGGCAAGGCTTGACCGACAATTGCATGAAGAATCTGCTTAGGG
TTAGGCGTTTTGCGCTGCTTCGCGATGTACGGGCCAGATATACGCGTTGACATTGATTATTGACTAGTTA
TTAATAGTAATCAATTACGGGGTCATTAGTTCATAGCCCATATATGGAGTTCCGCGTTACATAACTTACG
GTAAATGGCCCGCCTGGCTGACCGCCCAACGACCCCCGCCCATTGACGTCAATAATGACGTATGTTCCCA
TAGTAACGCCAATAGGGACTTTCCATTGACGTCAATGGGTGGAGTATTTACGGTAAACTGCCCACTTGGC
AGTACATCAAGTGTATCATATGCCAAGTACGCCCCCTATTGACGTCAATGACGGTAAATGGCCCGCCTGG
CATTATGCCCAGTACATGACCTTATGGGACTTTCCTACTTGGCAGTACATCTACGTATTAGTCATCGCTA
TTACCATGGTGATGCGGTTTTGGCAGTACATCAATGGGCGTGGATAGCGGTTTGACTCACGGGGATTTCC
AAGTCTCCACCCCATTGACGTCAATGGGAGTTTGTTTTGGCACCAAAATCAACGGGACTTTCCAAAATGT
CGTAACAACTCCGCCCCATTGACGCAAATGGGCGGTAGGCGTGTACGGTGGGAGGTCTATATAAGCAGCG
CGTTTTGCCTGTACTGGGTCTCTCTGGTTAGACCAGATCTGAGCCTGGGAGCTCTCTGGCTAACTAGGGA
ACCCACTGCTTAAGCCTCAATAAAGCTTGCCTTGAGTGCTTCAAGTAGTGTGTGCCCGTCTGTTGTGTGA
CTCTGGTAACTAGAGATCCCTCAGACCCTTTTAGTCAGTGTGGAAAATCTCTAGCAGTGGCGCCCGAACA
GGGACTTGAAAGCGAAAGGGAAACCAGAGGAGCTCTCTCGACGCAGGACTCGGCTTGCTGAAGCGCGCAC
GGCAAGAGGCGAGGGGCGGCGACTGGTGAGTACGCCAAAAATTTTGACTAGCGGAGGCTAGAAGGAGAGA
GATGGGTGCGAGAGCGTCAGTATTAAGCGGGGGAGAATTAGATCGCGATGGGAAAAAATTCGGTTAAGGC
CAGGGGGAAAGAAAAAATATAAATTAAAACATATAGTATGGGCAAGCAGGGAGCTAGAACGATTCGCAGT
TAATCCTGGCCTGTTAGAAACATCAGAAGGCTGTAGACAAATACTGGGACAGCTACAACCATCCCTTCAG
ACAGGATCAGAAGAACTTAGATCATTATATAATACAGTAGCAACCCTCTATTGTGTGCATCAAAGGATAG
AGATAAAAGACACCAAGGAAGCTTTAGACAAGATAGAGGAAGAGCAAAACAAAAGTAAGACCACCGCACA
GCAAGCGGCCGCTGATCTTCAGACCTGGAGGAGGAGATATGAGGGACAATTGGAGAAGTGAATTATATAA
ATATAAAGTAGTAAAAATTGAACCATTAGGAGTAGCACCCACCAAGGCAAAGAGAAGAGTGGTGCAGAGA
GAAAAAAGAGCAGTGGGAATAGGAGCTTTGTTCCTTGGGTTCTTGGGAGCAGCAGGAAGCACTATGGGCG
CAGCGTCAATGACGCTGACGGTACAGGCCAGACAATTATTGTCTGGTATAGTGCAGCAGCAGAACAATTT
GCTGAGGGCTATTGAGGCGCAACAGCATCTGTTGCAACTCACAGTCTGGGGCATCAAGCAGCTCCAGGCA
AGAATCCTGGCTGTGGAAAGATACCTAAAGGATCAACAGCTCCTGGGGATTTGGGGTTGCTCTGGAAAAC
TCATTTGCACCACTGCTGTGCCTTGGAATGCTAGTTGGAGTAATAAATCTCTGGAACAGATTTGGAATCA
CACGACCTGGATGGAGTGGGACAGAGAAATTAACAATTACACAAGCTTAATACACTCCTTAATTGAAGAA
TCGCAAAACCAGCAAGAAAAGAATGAACAAGAATTATTGGAATTAGATAAATGGGCAAGTTTGTGGAATT
GGTTTAACATAACAAATTGGCTGTGGTATATAAAATTATTCATAATGATAGTAGGAGGCTTGGTAGGTTT
AAGAATAGTTTTTGCTGTACTTTCTATAGTGAATAGAGTTAGGCAGGGATATTCACCATTATCGTTTCAG
ACCCACCTCCCAACCCCGAGGGGACCCGACAGGCCCGAAGGAATAGAAGAAGAAGGTGGAGAGAGAGACA
GAGACAGATCCATTCGATTAGTGAACGGATCGGCACTGCGTGCGCCAATTCTGCAGACAAATGGCAGTAT
TCATCCACAATTTTAAAAGAAAAGGGGGGATTGGGGGGTACAGTGCAGGGGAAAGAATAGTAGACATAAT
AGCAACAGACATACAAACTAAAGAATTACAAAAACAAATTACAAAAATTCAAAATTTTCGGGTTTATTAC
AGGGACAGCAGAGATCCAGTTTGGTTAATTAATCGATAAGCTTTGCAAAGATGGATAAAGTTTTAAACAG
AGAGGAATCTTTGCAGCTAATGGACCTTCTAGGTCTTGAAAGGAGTGGGAATTGGCTCCGGTGCCCGTCA
GTGGGCAGAGCGCACATCGCCCACAGTCCCCGAGAAGTTGGGGGGAGGGGTCGGCAATTGAACCGGTGCC
TAGAGAAGGTGGCGCGGGGTAAACTGGGAAAGTGATGTCGTGTACTGGCTCCGCCTTTTTCCCGAGGGTG
GGGGAGAACCGTATATAAGTGCAGTAGTCGCCGTGAACGTTCTTTTTCGCAACGGGTTTGCCGCCAGAAC
ACAGGTAAGTGCCGTGTGTGGTTCCCGCGGGCCTGGCCTCTTTACGGGTTATGGCCCTTGCGTGCCTTGA
ATTACTTCCACCTGGCTGCAGTACGTGATTCTTGATCCCGAGCTTCGGGTTGGAAGTGGGTGGGAGAGTT
CGAGGCCTTGCGCTTAAGGAGCCCCTTCGCCTCGTGCTTGAGTTGAGGCCTGGCCTGGGCGCTGGGGCCG
CCGCGTGCGAATCTGGTGGCACCTTCGCGCCTGTCTCGCTGCTTTCGATAAGTCTCTAGCCATTTAAAAT
TTTTGATGACCTGCTGCGACGCTTTTTTTCTGGCAAGATAGTCTTGTAAATGCGGGCCAAGATCTGCACA
CTGGTATTTCGGTTTTTGGGGCCGCGGGCGGCGACGGGGCCCGTGCGTCCCAGCGCACATGTTCGGCGAG
GCGGGGCCTGCGAGCGCGGCCACCGAGAATCGGACGGGGGTAGTCTCAAGCTGGCCGGCCTGCTCTGGTG
CCTGGCCTCGCGCCGCCGTGTATCGCCCCGCCCTGGGCGGCAAGGCTGGCCCGGTCGGCACCAGTTGCGT
GAGCGGAAAGATGGCCGCTTCCCGGCCCTGCTGCAGGGAGCTCAAAATGGAGGACGCGGCGCTCGGGAGA
GCGGGCGGGTGAGTCACCCACACAAAGGAAAAGGGCCTTTCCGTCCTCAGCCGTCGCTTCATGTGACTCC
ACGGAGTACCGGGCGCCGTCCAGGCACCTCGATTAGTTCTCGAGCTTTTGGAGTACGTCGTCTTTAGGTT
GGGGGGAGGGGTTTTATGCGATGGAGTTTCCCCACACTGAGTGGGTGGAGACTGAAGTTAGGCCAGCTTG
GCACTTGATGTAATTCTCCTTGGAATTTGCCCTTTTTGAGTTTGGATCTTGGTTCATTCTCAAGCCTCAG
ACAGTGGTTCAAAGTTTTTTTCTTCCATTTCAGGTGTCGTGAGGAATTAGCTTGGTACTAATACGACTCA
CTATAGGGAGACCCAAGCTGGCTAGGTAAGCTTGATATCGAATTCCTGCAGCCCGGGGGATCCCGCCACC
ATGAAAAAGCCTGAACTCACCGCGACGTCTGTCGAGAAGTTTCTGATCGAAAAGTTCGACAGCGTCTCCG
ACCTGATGCAGCTCTCGGAGGGCGAAGAATCTCGTGCTTTCAGCTTCGATGTAGGAGGGCGTGGATATGT
CCTGCGGGTAAATAGCTGCGCCGATGGTTTCTACAAAGATCGTTATGTTTATCGGCACTTTGCATCGGCC
GCGCTCCCGATTCCGGAAGTGCTTGACATTGGGGAATTCAGCGAGAGCCTGACCTATTGCATCTCCCGCC
GTGCACAGGGTGTCACGTTGCAAGACCTGCCTGAAACCGAACTGCCCGCTGTTCTGCAGCCGGTCGCGGA
GGCCATGGATGCGATCGCTGCGGCCGATCTTAGCCAGACGAGCGGGTTCGGCCCATTCGGACCGCAAGGA
ATCGGTCAATACACTACATGGCGTGATTTCATATGCGCGATTGCTGATCCCCATGTGTATCACTGGCAAA
CTGTGATGGACGACACCGTCAGTGCGTCCGTCGCGCAGGCTCTCGATGAGCTGATGCTTTGGGCCGAGGA
CTGCCCCGAAGTCCGGCACCTCGTGCACGCGGATTTCGGCTCCAACAATGTCCTGACGGACAATGGCCGC
ATAACAGCGGTCATTGACTGGAGCGAGGCGATGTTCGGGGATTCCCAATACGAGGTCGCCAACATCTTCT
TCTGGAGGCCGTGGTTGGCTTGTATGGAGCAGCAGACGCGCTACTTCGAGCGGAGGCATCCGGAGCTTGC
AGGATCGCCGCGGCTCCGGGCGTATATGCTCCGCATTGGTCTTGACCAACTCTATCAGAGCTTGGTTGAC
GGCAATTTCGATGATGCAGCTTGGGCGCAGGGTCGATGCGACGCAATCGTCCGATCCGGAGCCGGGACTG
TCGGGCGTACACAAATCGCCCGCAGAAGCGCGGCCGTCTGGACCGATGGCTGTGTAGAAGTACTCGCCGA
TAGTGGAAACCGACGCCCCAGCACTCGTCCGAGGGCAAAGGAAGGATCCGGCGCAACAAACTTCTCTCTG
CTGAAACAAGCCGGAGATGTCGAAGAGAATCCTGGACCGATGCGTATCCCCGTAGATGCCAGCACGAGCC
GCCGCTTCACGCCGCCTTCCACCGCGCTGAGCCCAGGCAAGATGAGCGAGGCGTTGCCGCTGGGCGCCCC
GGACGCCGGCGCTGCCCTGGCCGGCAAGCTGAGGAGCGGCGACCGCAGCATGGTGGAGGTGCTGGCCGAC
CACCCGGGCGAGCTGGTGCGCACCGACAGCCCCAACTTCCTCTGCTCCGTGCTGCCTACGCACTGGCGCT
GCAACAAGACCCTGCCCATCGCTTTCAAGGTGGTGGCCCTAGGGGATGTTCCAGATGGCATTCTGGTCAC
TGTGATGGCTGGCAATGATGAAAACTACTCGGCTGAGCTGAGAAATGCTACCGCAGCCATGAAGAACCAG
GTTGCAAGATTTAATGACCTCAGGTTTGTCGGTCGAAGTGGAAGAGGGAAAAGCTTCACTCTGACCATCA
CTGTCTTCACAAACCCACCGCAAGTCGCCACCTACCACAGAGCCATCAAAATCACAGTGGATGGGCCCCG
AGAACCTCGAAGACATCGGCAGAAACTAGATGATCAGACCAAGCCCGGGAGCTTGTCCTTTTCCGAGCGG
CTCAGTGAACTGGAGCAGCTGCGGCGCACAGCCATGAGGGTCAGCCCACACCACCCAGCCCCCACGCCCA
ACCCTCGTGCCTCCCTGAACCACTCCACTGCCTTTAACCCTCAGCCTCAGAGTCAGATGCAGGATACAAG
GCAGATCCAACCATCCCCACCGTGGTCCTACGATCAGTCCTACCAATACCTGGGATCCATTGCCTCTCCT
TCTGTGCACCCAGCAACGCCCATTTCACCTGGACGTGCCAGCGGCATGACAACCCTCTCTGCAGAACTTT
CCAGTCGACTCTCAACGGCACCCGACCTGACAGCGTTCAGCGACCCGCGCCAGTTCCCCGCGCTGCCCTC
CATCTCCGACCCCCGCATGCACTATCCAGGCGCCTTCACCTACTCCCCGACGCCGGTCACCTCGGGCATC
GGCATCGGCATGTCGGCCATGGGCTCGGCCACGCGCTACCACACCTACCTGCCGCCGCCCTACCCCGGCT
CGTCGCAAGCGCAGGGAGGCCCGTTCCAAGCCAGCTCGCCCTCCTACCACCTGTACTACGGCGCCTCGGC
CGGCTCCTACCAGTTCTCCATGGTGGGCGGCGAGCGCTCGCCGCCGCGCATCCTGCCGCCCTGCACCAAC
GCCTCCACCGGCTCCGCGCTGCTCAACCCCAGCCTCCCGAACCAGAGCGACGTGGTGGAGGCCGAGGGCA
GCCACAGCAACTCCCCCACCAACATGGCGCCCTCCGCGCGCCTGGAGGAGGCCGTGTGGAGGCCCTACTG
ACTAGCTAAGTTAGAACTATTTCCTGGCTGTTACGCGGCGGGACTCTTCCTACTGACGGGCTTGTTAAAC
AGTGAACCGCCCGCCCCACGACCCGCAGCGCCCGACCGAAAGGAGCGCACGACCCCATGCATCGAACAAA
AGAAAAGGGGGGACTGGAAGGGCTAATTCACTCCCAACGAAGACAAGATATCATAACTTCGTATAGCATA
CATTATACGAAGTTATCGTCTAGCTGGTCCGGACTGTACTGGGTCTCTCTGGTTAGACCAGATCTGAGCC
TGGGAGCTCTCTGGCTAACTAGGGAACCCACTGCTTAAGCCTCAATAAAGCTTGCCTTGAGTGCTTCAAG
TAGTGTGTGCCCGTCTGTTGTGTGACTCTGGTAACTAGAGATCCCTCAGACCCTTTTAGTCAGTGTGGAA
AATCTCTAGCAGGGCCCGTTTAAACCCGCTGATCAGCCTCGACTGTGCCTTCTAGTTGCCAGCCATCTGT
TGTTTGCCCCTCCCCCGTGCCTTCCTTGACCCTGGAAGGTGCCACTCCCACTGTCCTTTCCTAATAAAAT
GAGGAAATTGCATCGCATTGTCTGAGTAGGTGTCATTCTATTCTGGGGGGTGGGGTGGGGCAGGACAGCA
AGGGGGAGGATTGGGAAGACAATAGCAGGCATGCTGGGGATGCGGTGGGCTCTATGGCTTCTGAGGCGGA
AAGAACCAGCTGGGGCTCTAGGGGGTATCCCC
[124 nt withheld, positions 10463-10586]
C
[91 nt withheld, positions 10588-10678]
A
[49 nt withheld, positions 10680-10728]
CCTTTGACGTTGGAGTCCACGTTCTTT
[37 nt withheld, positions 10756-10792]
ACCCTATCTCGGTCTATTCTTTTGATTTATAAGGGATTTTGCCGATTTCGGCCTATTGGTTAAAAAATGA
GCT
Features (pLannotate 1.2.2; 33 found; start..end, strand, type, name):
     40..369     +  promoter       SV40 promoter: SV40 enhancer and early promoter
    417..464     +  promoter       EM7 promoter: synthetic bacterial promoter&nbsp
    483..857     +  CDS            BleoR: antibiotic-binding protein; Sh ble from Streptoalloteichus hindustanus; confers resistance to bleomycin, phleomycin, and Zeocin™
    867..992     +  CDS            ble (fragment): BLE_KLEPN - Experimental evidence at protein level: Swiss-Prot protein existence level 1. Binding protein with a strong affinity to the bleomycin family of antibiotics. Binds to CL990; an antimitotic-antibiotic compound. From Klebsiella pneumoniae.
    987..1108    +  polyA_signal   SV40 poly(A) signal: SV40 polyadenylation signal
   1179..1201    -  protein_bind   lac operator (fragment): The lac repressor binds to the lac operator to inhibit transcription in E. coli. This inhibition can be relieved by adding lactose or isopropyl-β-D-thiogalactopyranoside (IPTG). lac repressor encoded by lacI
   1205..1235    -  promoter       lac promoter: promoter for the E. coli lac operon
   1250..1271    -  protein_bind   CAP binding site: CAP binding activates transcription in the presence of cAMP. E. coli catabolite activator protein
   1284..1376    -  CDS            lacI (fragment): lac repressor; lacI; The lac repressor binds to the lac operator to inhibit transcription in E. coli. This inhibition can be relieved by adding lactose or isopropyl-β-D-thiogalactopyranoside (IPTG).
   1559..2147    -  rep_origin     ori: high-copy-number ColE1/pMB1/pBR322/pUC origin of replication
   2318..3178    -  CDS            AmpR: β-lactamase; bla; confers resistance to ampicillin, carbenicillin, and related antibiotics
   3179..3283    -  promoter       AmpR promoter: bla
   3342..3394    -  misc_feature   bom (fragment): basis of mobility region from pBR322
   3549..3928    +  enhancer       CMV enhancer: human cytomegalovirus immediate early enhancer
   3929..4128    +  promoter       CMV promoter: human cytomegalovirus (CMV) immediate early promoter
   4146..4326    +  LTR            5' LTR (truncated): truncated 5' long terminal repeat (LTR) from HIV-1
   4373..4498    +  misc_feature   HIV-1 Ψ: packaging signal of human immunodeficiency virus type 1
   4482..4845    +  CDS            HIV-1 gag (fragment): gag protein from human immunodeficiency virus 1; gag
   4991..5224    +  misc_feature   RRE: The Rev response element (RRE) of HIV-1 allows for Rev-dependent mRNA export from the nucleus to the cytoplasm.
   5601..5701    +  CDS            Rev (fragment): human immunodeficiency virus 1 (HIV-1) Rev protein; rev; enhances nuclear export of unspliced and incompletely spliced viral mRNAs
   5751..5868    +  misc_feature   cPPT/CTS: central polypurine tract and central termination sequence of HIV-1
   5931..5997    +  CDS            small t antigen (fragment): SV40 (simian virus 40) small t antigen
   6004..7182    +  promoter       EF-1α promoter: strong constitutive promoter for human elongation factor EF-1α
   7199..7217    +  promoter       T7 promoter: promoter for bacteriophage T7 RNA polymerase
   7237..7273    -  misc_feature   MCS (fragment): pBluescript multiple cloning site
   7281..8303    +  CDS            hph: KHYB_ECOLX - Experimental evidence at protein level: Swiss-Prot protein existence level 1. The aminoglycoside phosphotransferases achieve inactivation of their antibiotic substrates by phosphorylation. Only phosphorylates hygromycin and closely related compounds such as demethyl analogs and destomycin. From Escherichia coli.
   8370..9728    +  CDS            RUNX1: RUNX1_HUMAN - Also known as AML1, CBFA2. Experimental evidence at protein level: Swiss-Prot protein existence level 1. Isoform AML-1L interferes with the transactivation activity of RUNX1. From Homo sapiens (Human).
   9812..9925    +  CDS            nef (fragment): NEF_HV1LA - Experimental evidence at protein level: Swiss-Prot protein existence level 1. Extracellular Nef protein targets CD4(+) T-lymphocytes for apoptosis by interacting with CXCR4 surface receptors. From Human immunodeficiency virus type 1 group M subtype B (isolate Lai) (HIV-1).
   9923..9956    +  protein_bind   loxP: Cre-mediated recombination occurs in the 8-bp core sequence (GCATACAT). Cre recombinase
   9981..10161   +  LTR            5' LTR (truncated): truncated 5' long terminal repeat (LTR) from HIV-1
  10193..10417   +  polyA_signal   bGH poly(A) signal: bovine growth hormone polyadenylation signal
  10421..10442   +  promoter       SV40 promoter (fragment): SV40 enhancer and early promoter
  10463..26      +  rep_origin     f1 ori (across the origin) (sequence partly withheld): f1 bacteriophage origin of replication; arrow indicates direction of (+) strand synthesis
