[The description below was written by a language model from this plasmid's Addgene catalogue record and pLannotate feature annotations shown in this document.]
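Description:
EF1A_Hygro_P2A_RUNX1_T101I_Barcode is a lentiviral mammalian expression plasmid of about 10.9 kb for overexpressing the T101I variant of human RUNX1 (AML1). It was built by Gibson cloning into the EF1a_mCherry_P2A_Hygro_Barcode backbone. In bacteria it replicates from a high-copy ColE1/pUC-type origin and is selected with ampicillin (AmpR). An f1 origin is also present, along with a backbone SV40/EM7-driven BleoR cassette that lies outside the viral genome.

The transfer cassette has a third-generation layout. A CMV enhancer/promoter drives a truncated HIV-1 5' LTR, followed by the Ψ packaging signal with a gag fragment, the RRE for Rev-dependent export of the genomic RNA, and the cPPT/CTS. Downstream, the EF-1α promoter drives a single transcript encoding hygromycin phosphotransferase (hph) followed by the 1,359 bp RUNX1 coding sequence. According to the construct name, the two are joined by a P2A self-cleaving peptide. The annotation does not mark this element, but a short unannotated gap between the two reading frames is consistent with it. This arrangement couples hygromycin selection of transduced cells to expression of the mutant transcription factor as a separate protein. The name also indicates a barcode, presumably for identifying the variant in pooled experiments, though neither its position nor its function is recorded. The cassette ends with a loxP site, a truncated 3' LTR and a bGH polyadenylation signal.

The stated purpose is overexpression of RUNX1 T101I, and the associated study phenotyped coding variants of RUNX1.
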