Addgene plasmid #170956: EF1A_Hygro_P2A_RUNX1_T101I_Barcode
Purpose: Overexpression of RUNX1 T101I mutant protein.
Depositing lab: Prashant Mali. Depositing organization: University of California, San Diego (UCSD). Publication: Interface-guided phenotyping of coding variants in the transcription factor RUNX1. Ozturk K, Panwala R, Sheen J, Ford K, Jayne N, Portell A, Zhang DE, Hutter S, Haferlach T, Ideker T, Mali P, Carter H. Cell Rep. 2024 Jul 4;43(7):114436. doi: 10.1016/j.celrep.2024.114436. PubMed 38968069.
Backbone
  Vector backbone: EF1a_mCherry_P2A_Hygro_Barcode
  Backbone manufacturer: Prashant Mali (Addgene #120426)
  Backbone size w/o insert (bp): 9508
  Vector type: Mammalian Expression, Lentiviral
  Selectable markers: Hygromycin
Growth in bacteria
  Bacterial resistance: Ampicillin, 100 μg/mL
  Growth temperature: 37°C
  Growth strain: NEB Stable
  Copy number: High Copy
Gene/Insert
  Gene/Insert name: RUNX1 (alt name: AML1)
  Species: H. sapiens (human)
  Insert size (bp): 1359
  Mutation: T101I
  Entrez Gene: RUNX1 (a.k.a. AML1, AML1-EVI-1, AMLCR1, CBF2alpha, CBFA2, EVI-1, PEBP2aB, PEBP2alpha)
  Promoter: Ef1A
  Cloning method: Gibson Cloning
  Sequencing primers: 5′ CTGTGTAGAAGTACTCGCCGATAGTG; 3′ TCTTGTCTTCGTTGGGAGTG
Terms and licenses: Academic/Nonprofit Terms; Industry Terms: Not Available to Industry
Depositor comments: Please visit https://doi.org/10.1101/2023.08.03.551876 for bioRxiv preprint.
How to cite: EF1A_Hygro_P2A_RUNX1_T101I_Barcode was a gift from Prashant Mali (Addgene plasmid # 170956 ; http://n2t.net/addgene:170956 ; RRID:Addgene_170956)
